Addgene plasmid #216165: TDP-REGv1(mCherry-FLAG) in pTwist-CMV
Purpose: Expression of mCherry specifically in cells with TDP-43 knockdown. Uses AARS1-derived cryptic exon to control mCherry expression. Note: It is not recommended to produce lentiviruses containing TDP-REG sequences – see Depositor Comments
Depositing lab: Pietro Fratta. Depositing organization: Francis Crick Institute. Publication: Creation of de novo cryptic splicing for ALS and FTD precision medicine. Wilkins OG, Chien MZYJ, Wlaschin JJ, Barattucci S, Harley P, Mattedi F, Mehta PR, Pisliakova M, Ryadnov E, Keuss MJ, Thompson D, Digby H, Knez L, Simkin RL, Diaz JA, Zanovello M, Brown AL, Darbey A, Karda R, Fisher EMC, Cunningham TJ, Le Pichon CE, Ule J, Fratta P. Science. 2024 Oct 4;386(6717):61-69. doi: 10.1126/science.adk2539. Epub 2024 Oct 3. PubMed 39361759.
Backbone
  Vector backbone: pTwist CMV
  Vector type: Mammalian Expression
Growth in bacteria
  Bacterial resistance: Ampicillin, 100 μg/mL
  Growth temperature: 37°C
  Growth strain: NEB Stable
  Growth instructions: MUST use stable bacterial line to avoid recombination of UG-rich region (e.g. Stbl3, NEB Stable)
  Copy number: High Copy
Gene/Insert
  Gene/Insert name: mCherry with C-terminal FLAG tag
Terms and licenses: Academic/Nonprofit Terms; Industry Terms: Not Available to Industry
Depositor comments: Please visit https://doi.org/10.1101/2023.11.15.565967 for bioRxiv preprint. Note: Due to the splicing of lentiviral RNAs prior to viral packaging, which may remove the alternatively-spliced regions of the TDP-REG sequences, we recommend using alternative systems that do not require a transcribed intermediate (transient transfection, AAV, piggybac or other DNA integrases or recombinases). One approach described in the literature is to use reverse-complemented splicing minigene sequences in lentiviruses, preventing splicing before packaging (e.g. DOI: 10.1038/s41587-022-01224-2). However, this may cause additional issues, such as lowered titres (due to competing promoters on the reverse strand) or the pre-packaging splicing of unannotated splice sites that occur by random chance in the reverse complement sequence (we have observed this phenomenon via Nanopore sequencing of lentiviral RNA). As such, we are also hesitant to recommend this approach.
How to cite: TDP-REGv1(mCherry-FLAG) in pTwist-CMV was a gift from Pietro Fratta (Addgene plasmid # 216165 ; http://n2t.net/addgene:216165 ; RRID:Addgene_216165)
