[The description below was written by a language model from this plasmid's Addgene catalogue record and pLannotate feature annotations shown in this document.]
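Description:
TDP-REGv1(mCherry-FLAG) in pTwist-CMV is a mammalian expression plasmid built on the pTwist CMV backbone and designed to produce mCherry only in cells where TDP-43 function has been lost. It is maintained in E. coli through a high-copy ColE1/pUC-type origin and an ampicillin resistance gene (β-lactamase). The backbone also carries bacterial transcription terminators (T7 and rrnG) and short β-globin insulator elements flanking the bacterial and expression modules. The depositor notes that the construct contains a UG-rich region prone to recombination, so a recombination-deficient host strain is required for stable propagation.

The expression cassette is driven by the CMV immediate early enhancer and promoter and ends in an SV40 polyadenylation signal. Its payload is mCherry fused at the C terminus to a FLAG epitope; the tag was annotated as a fragment of a 5xFLAG array, consistent with a single copy. According to the record, expression is gated by a cryptic exon derived from AARS1. TDP-43 normally represses such cryptic exons, so its knockdown changes splicing of the transcript and permits mCherry production. The AARS1-derived sequence is not itself annotated in the feature table, and the record does not describe the splicing arrangement in detail. Several short hits, including the hGH poly(A), RPS24 and large T antigen fragments, are probably incidental matches.

The plasmid serves as a fluorescent reporter of TDP-43 loss of function, in work on cryptic splicing aimed at ALS and FTD. The depositor advises against lentiviral delivery, because splicing of the viral RNA before packaging may remove the regulated regions. Transient transfection, AAV, piggyBac or other DNA-based integration systems are suggested instead.
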