Features (pLannotate 1.2.2; 20 found; start..end, strand, type, name):
     16..319     +  enhancer       CMV enhancer: human cytomegalovirus immediate early enhancer
    392..409     -  promoter       CMV promoter (fragment): human cytomegalovirus (CMV) immediate early promoter
    472..523     +  promoter       CMVd2 promoter: truncated human cytomegalovirus (CMV) immediate early promoter that yields moderately reduced expression relative to the full-length promoter
    863..879     +  polyA_signal   hGH poly(A) signal (fragment): human growth hormone polyadenylation signal
   1280..1984    +  CDS            mCherry: mCherry is a basic (constitutively fluorescent) red fluorescent protein published in 2004, derived from Discosoma sp.. It is reported to be a very rapidly-maturing monomer with low acid sensitivity.
   1985..2008    +  CDS            5xFLAG (fragment): five tandem FLAG® epitope tags
   2112..2231    +  CDS            RPS24 (fragment): RS24_HUMAN - Experimental evidence at protein level: Swiss-Prot protein existence level 1. Required for processing of pre-rRNA and maturation of 40S ribosomal subunits. From Homo sapiens (Human).
   2303..2424    -  polyA_signal   SV40 poly(A) signal: SV40 polyadenylation signal
   2447..2516    -  CDS            large T antigen (fragment): large T antigen from SV40 (simian virus 40)
   2539..2585    +  terminator     T7 terminator: transcription terminator for bacteriophage T7 RNA polymerase
   2615..2751    +  terminator     rrnG terminator: transcription terminator from the E. coli ribosomal RNA rrnG operon (Albrechtsen et al., 1991)
   2796..2867    +  misc_feature   3' β-globin insulator: insulator downstream of the human β-globin locus (Farrell et al., 2002)
   3093..3681    -  rep_origin     ori: high-copy-number ColE1/pMB1/pBR322/pUC origin of replication
   3853..3917    -  CDS            bla(M) (fragment): β-lactamase lacking the signal sequence; bla(M); allows cytosolic expression of β-lactamase
   4427..5287    +  CDS            AmpR: β-lactamase; bla; confers resistance to ampicillin, carbenicillin, and related antibiotics
   5300..5436    +  terminator     rrnG terminator: transcription terminator from the E. coli ribosomal RNA rrnG operon (Albrechtsen et al., 1991)
   5588..5659    +  misc_feature   5' β-globin insulator: insulator upstream of the human β-globin locus (Farrell et al., 2002)
   5664..5710    -  terminator     T7 terminator: transcription terminator for bacteriophage T7 RNA polymerase
   5728..5776    -  polyA_signal   poly(A) signal: synthetic polyadenylation signal
   5807..5841    +  enhancer       CMV enhancer (fragment): human cytomegalovirus immediate early enhancer
>Addgene plasmid #216165 | TDP-REGv1(mCherry-FLAG) in pTwist-CMV | addgene full sequence | sequence record 437747 | Addgene NGS Result
ATATATGGAGTTCCGCGTTACATAACTTACGGTAAATGGCCCGCCTGGCTGACCGCCCAACGACCCCCGC
CCATTGACGTCAATAATGACGTATGTTCCCATAGTAACGCCAATAGGGACTTTCCATTGACGTCAATGGG
TGGAGTATTTACGGTAAACTGCCCACTTGGCAGTACATCAAGTGTATCATATGCCAAGTACGCCCCCTAT
TGACGTCAATGACGGTAAATGGCCCGCCTGGCATTATGCCCAGTACATGACCTTATGGGACTTTCCTACT
TGGCAGTACATCTACGTATTAGTCATCGCTATTACCATGCTGATGCGGTTTTGGCAGTACATCAATGGGC
GTGGATAGCGGTTTGACTCACGGGGATTTCCAAGTCTCCACCCCATTGACGTCAATGGGAGTTTGTTTTG
GCACCAAAATCAACGGGACTTTCCAAAATGTCGTAACAACTCCGCCCCATTGACGCAAATGGGCGGTAGG
CGTGTACGGTGGGAGGTCTATATAAGCAGAGCTGGTTTAGTGAACCGTCAGATCAGATCTTTGTCGATCC
TACCATCCACTCGACACACCCGCCAGCGGCCGCTTCTTGGTGCCAGCTTATCATAGCGCTACCGGTCGCC
ACCATGGCGAGAACCATGGTAGCCATGGAGACCATGGGGCTCATGACAACAGATCTGGCAAAATTTGGGG
TAAGAATGCACATCACTTCTTGAGAGTATGGAGGAGTGAAATGACACTCAGTGCCAGAGTTACTGTATAT
CTACACTTTAAAAGTGTAGCTTTTAAAAGATAAGCAAGCACAATCTTTTGTGTGTGTGTGTGTGAATGTG
TGTGTGTGTGTGTGTCACCCAGGCTGGAGTGCAGTGGCATGATCACAGCTCACTGCAGCCTCAAACTTCC
TGGGCTCAAGTGATCCTCTCCCGAGTAGCTGGGACTACAGGTATGCATCACCCCCCCAGCTAATTTTTTT
TTGTATTTTTTACCGAGTCGGGGTTTCGCAATGTTGCCCAGGCTGGTCTCAGAGTCTCGCTCTGTTGTCT
ACGCTGGAGTGCAGTAACATGAGCCACTGTGCCCGGCCAATCCTAAGAATTTCTTTTGCGGTGGTTGCAA
GTCTGGGCAGAACTCTTGTCAGGGGCTGTAACTGGACTTATCTTTACTCCTTTGTCAGGCTGGATGCCAC
CAAAATCCTCCCAGGCAACATACGGCAGCGGCGCCACCAACTTTTCCCTGCTCAAGCAAGCCGGCGACGT
GGAAGAGAATCCCGGCCCCGTCAGCAAAGGGGAAGAGGACAACATGGCCATCATTAAGGAGTTTATGCGA
TTCAAAGTACACATGGAGGGATCTGTTAATGGCCATGAATTTGAGATAGAGGGGGAAGGTGAGGGTCGCC
CTTACGAAGGCACGCAGACGGCTAAGCTGAAGGTCACGAAAGGGGGACCCTTGCCCTTCGCATGGGACAT
ACTCTCCCCACAGTTTATGTATGGTTCTAAGGCATATGTTAAGCACCCTGCAGACATCCCAGACTATCTG
AAGCTCTCCTTTCCTGAGGGGTTTAAGTGGGAACGCGTTATGAACTTTGAGGATGGAGGGGTCGTGACTG
TTACCCAGGATTCTTCCCTGCAAGATGGAGAGTTCATATACAAAGTGAAACTTCGGGGAACGAATTTCCC
ATCAGACGGGCCAGTGATGCAGAAAAAGACGATGGGGTGGGAGGCTTCATCCGAGAGGATGTATCCCGAG
GACGGAGCATTGAAAGGCGAAATAAAACAAAGGCTGAAGTTGAAGGATGGGGGCCACTACGACGCGGAGG
TTAAAACAACGTATAAAGCTAAAAAGCCAGTACAGCTCCCAGGCGCATATAACGTGAATATAAAGCTTGA
CATAACGAGTCATAACGAGGATTACACAATCGTAGAACAGTACGAAAGAGCTGAAGGACGGCACTCCACC
GGTGGGATGGATGAACTCTATAAAGACTACAAGGACGATGATGACAAGTAAACAAATGGTAAGGAAGGGC
ACATCAATCTTTGCTTAATTGTCCTTTACTCTAAAGATGTATTTTATCATACTGAATGCTAAACTTGATA
TCTCCTTTTAGGTCATTGATGTCCTTCACCCCGGGAAGGCGACAGTGCCTAAGACAGAAATTCGGGAAAA
ACTAGCCAAAATGTACAAGACCACACCGGATGTCATCTTTGTATTTGGATTCAGAACTCAGTAAACTGGA
TCCGCAGGCCTCTGCTAGCTTGACTGACTGAGATACAGCGTACCTTCAGCTCACAGACATGATAAGATAC
ATTGATGAGTTTGGACAAACCACAACTAGAATGCAGTGAAAAAAATGCTTTATTTGTGAAATTTGTGATG
CTATTGCTTTATTTGTAACCATTATAAGCTGCAATAAACAAGTTAACAACAACAATTGCATTCATTTTAT
GTTTCAGGTTCAGGGGGAGGTGTGGGAGGTTTTTTAAAGCAAGTAAAACCTCTACAAATGTGGTATTGGC
CCATCTCTATCGGTATCGTAGCATAACCCCTTGGGGCCTCTAAACGGGTCTTGAGGGGTTTTTTGTGCCC
CTCGGGCCGGATTGCTATCTACCGGCATTGGCGCAGAAAAAAATGCCTGATGCGACGCTGCGCGTCTTAT
ACTCCCACATATGCCAGATTCAGCAACGGATACGGCTTCCCCAACTTGCCCACTTCCATACGTGTCCTCC
TTACCAGAAATTTATCCTTAAGGTCGTCAGCTATCCTGCAGGCGATCTCTCGATTTCGATCAAGACATTC
CTTTAATGGTCTTTTCTGGACACCACTAGGGGTCAGAAGTAGTTCATCAAACTTTCTTCCCTCCCTAATC
TCATTGGTTACCTTGGGCTATCGAAACTTAATTAACCAGTCAAGTCAGCTACTTGGCGAGATCGACTTGT
CTGGGTTTCGACTACGCTCAGAATTGCGTCAGTCAAGTTCGATCTGGTCCTTGCTATTGCACCCGTTCTC
CGATTACGAGTTTCATTTAAATCATGTGAGCAAAAGGCCAGCAAAAGGCCAGGAACCGTAAAAAGGCCGC
GTTGCTGGCGTTTTTCCATAGGCTCCGCCCCCCTGACGAGCATCACAAAAATCGACGCTCAAGTCAGAGG
TGGCGAAACCCGACAGGACTATAAAGATACCAGGCGTTTCCCCCTGGAAGCTCCCTCGTGCGCTCTCCTG
TTCCGACCCTGCCGCTTACCGGATACCTGTCCGCCTTTCTCCCTTCGGGAAGCGTGGCGCTTTCTCATAG
CTCACGCTGTAGGTATCTCAGTTCGGTGTAGGTCGTTCGCTCCAAGCTGGGCTGTGTGCACGAACCCCCC
GTTCAGCCCGACCGCTGCGCCTTATCCGGTAACTATCGTCTTGAGTCCAACCCGGTAAGACACGACTTAT
CGCCACTGGCAGCAGCCACTGGTAACAGGATTAGCAGAGCGAGGTATGTAGGCGGTGCTACAGAGTTCTT
GAAGTGGTGGCCTAACTACGGCTACACTAGAAGAACAGTATTTGGTATCTGCGCTCTGCTGAAGCCAGTT
ACCTTCGGAAAAAGAGTTGGTAGCTCTTGATCCGGCAAACAAACCACCGCTGGTAGCGGTGGTTTTTTTG
TTTGCAAGCAGCAGATTACGCGCAGAAAAAAAGGATCTCAAGAAGATCCTTTGATCTTTTCTACGGGGTC
TGACGCTCAGTGGAACGAAAACTCACGTTAAGGGATTTTGGTCATGAGATTATCAAAAAGGATCTTCACC
TAGATCCTTTTAAATTAAAAATGAAGTTTTAAATCAATCTAAAGTATATATGAGTAAACTTGGTCTGACA
GTTACCAATGCTTAATCAGTGAGGCACCTATCTCAGCGATCTGTCTATTTCGTTCATCCATAGTTGCATT
TAAATTTCCGAACTCTCCAAGGCCCTCGTCGGAAAATCTTCAAACCTTTCGTCCGATCCATCTTGCAGGC
TACCTCTCGAACGAACTATCGCAAGTCTCTTGGCCGGCCTTGCGCCTTGGCTATTGCTTGGCAGCGCCTA
TCGCCAGGTATTACTCCAATCCCGAATATCCGAGATCGGGATCACCCGAGAGAAGTTCAACCTACATCCT
CAATCCCGATCTATCCGAGATCCGAGGAATATCGAAATCGGGGCGCGCCTGGTGTACCGAGAACGATCCT
CTCAGTGCGAGTCTCGACGATCCATATCGTTGCTTGGCAGTCAGCCAGTCGGAATCCAGCTTGGGACCCA
GGAAGTCCAATCGTCAGATATTGTACTCAAGCCTGGTCACGGCAGCGTACCGATCTGTTTAAACCTAGAT
ATTGATAGTCTGATCGGTCAACGTATAATCGAGTCCTAGCTTTTGCAAACATCTATCAAGAGACAGGATC
AGCAGGAGGCTTTCGCATGAGTATTCAACATTTCCGTGTCGCCCTTATTCCCTTTTTTGCGGCATTTTGC
CTTCCTGTTTTTGCTCACCCAGAAACGCTGGTGAAAGTAAAAGATGCTGAAGATCAGTTGGGTGCGCGAG
TGGGTTACATCGAACTGGATCTCAACAGCGGTAAGATCCTTGAGAGTTTTCGCCCCGAAGAACGCTTTCC
AATGATGAGCACTTTTAAAGTTCTGCTATGTGGCGCGGTATTATCCCGTATTGACGCCGGGCAAGAGCAA
CTCGGTCGCCGCATACACTATTCTCAGAATGACTTGGTTGAGTATTCACCAGTCACAGAAAAGCATCTTA
CGGATGGCATGACAGTAAGAGAATTATGCAGTGCTGCCATAACCATGAGTGATAACACTGCGGCCAACTT
ACTTCTGACAACGATTGGAGGACCGAAGGAGCTAACCGCTTTTTTGCACAACATGGGGGATCATGTAACT
CGCCTTGATCGTTGGGAACCGGAGCTGAATGAAGCCATACCAAACGACGAGCGTGACACCACGATGCCTG
TAGCAATGGCAACAACCTTGCGTAAACTATTAACTGGCGAACTACTTACTCTAGCTTCCCGGCAACAGTT
GATAGACTGGATGGAGGCGGATAAAGTTGCAGGACCACTTCTGCGCTCGGCCCTTCCGGCTGGCTGGTTT
ATTGCTGATAAATCTGGAGCCGGTGAGCGTGGGTCTCGCGGTATCATTGCAGCACTGGGGCCAGATGGTA
AGCCCTCCCGTATCGTAGTTATCTACACGACGGGGAGTCAGGCAACTATGGATGAACGAAATAGACAGAT
CGCTGAGATAGGTGCCTCACTGATTAAGCATTGGTAACCGATTCTAGGTGCATTGGCGCAGAAAAAAATG
CCTGATGCGACGCTGCGCGTCTTATACTCCCACATATGCCAGATTCAGCAACGGATACGGCTTCCCCAAC
TTGCCCACTTCCATACGTGTCCTCCTTACCAGAAATTTATCCTTAAGATCCCGAATCGTTTAAACTCGAC
TCTGGCTCTATCGAATCTCCGTCGTTTCGAGCTTACGCGAACAGCCGTGGCGCTCATTTGCTCGTCGGGC
ATCGAATCTCGTCAGCTATCGTCAGCTTACCTTTTTGGCAGCGATCGCGGCTCCCGACATCTTGGACCAT
TAGCTCCACAGGTATCTTCTTCCCTCTAGTGGTCATAACAGCAGCTTCAGCTACCTCTCAATTCAAAAAA
CCCCTCAAGACCCGTTTAGAGGCCCCAAGGGGTTATGCTATCAATCGTTGCGTTACACACACAAAAAACC
AACACACATCCATCTTCGATGGATAGCGATTTTATTATCTAACTGCTGATCGAGTGTAGCCAGATCTAGT
AATCAATTACGGGGTCATTAGTTCATAGCCC
